Addgene plasmid #174550: S112
Purpose: Constitutive PhCMV-driven mammalian expression vector of CDH-2-TF cassette (PhCMV-Gal4-Bcl2-P2A-LD3-Rel65-pA)
Depositing lab: Bruno Correia. Depositing organization: Swiss Federal Institute of Technology (EPFL). Publication: A rational blueprint for the design of chemically-controlled protein switches. Shui S, Gainza P, Scheller L, Yang C, Kurumida Y, Rosset S, Georgeon S, Di Roberto RB, Castellanos-Rueda R, Reddy ST, Correia BE. Nat Commun. 2021 Oct 1;12(1):5754. doi: 10.1038/s41467-021-25735-9. PubMed 34599176.
Backbone
  Vector backbone: pcDNA3.1
  Backbone size w/o insert (bp): 6000
  Total vector size (bp): 7800
  Vector type: Mammalian Expression
  Selectable markers: Neomycin (select with G418)
Growth in bacteria
  Bacterial resistance: Ampicillin, 100 μg/mL
  Growth temperature: 37°C
  Growth strain: DH5alpha
  Copy number: High Copy
Gene/Insert
  Gene/Insert name: Bcl2 and designed protein LD3
  Insert size (bp): 1000
  Promoter: CMV
  Cloning method: Gibson Cloning
  Sequencing primers: 5′ CMV-forward; 3′ BGH-reverse
Terms and licenses: Academic/Nonprofit Terms; Industry Terms: Not Available to Industry
How to cite: S112 was a gift from Bruno Correia (Addgene plasmid # 174550 ; http://n2t.net/addgene:174550 ; RRID:Addgene_174550)
