[The description below was written by a language model from this plasmid's Addgene catalogue record and pLannotate feature annotations shown in this document.]
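Description:
S112 is a mammalian expression plasmid built on the pcDNA3.1 backbone that constitutively expresses a two-part, chemically controllable transcription factor (the "CDH-2-TF" cassette). It is propagated in E. coli through a high-copy ColE1/pUC-type origin with ampicillin selection from the β-lactamase gene. It also carries an f1 origin and an SV40 promoter-driven neomycin phosphotransferase cassette with an SV40 poly(A) signal, which allows G418 selection of transfected mammalian cells. The catalogue lists a total size of about 7.8 kb, whereas the sequenced record behind the feature table is 7,262 nt. The two figures do not match exactly.

The payload is a single open reading frame driven by the human CMV immediate-early enhancer/promoter and terminated by the bovine growth hormone polyadenylation signal, with T7 and SP6 promoters flanking the insert. The first half fuses the yeast GAL4 DNA-binding domain to a Bcl2 fragment. According to the stated design, a P2A self-cleaving peptide then separates this from the second half, although P2A is not annotated in the feature table. The second half is the computationally designed Bcl2-binding protein LD3 fused to the RelA (p65) transactivation domain and an SV40 nuclear localization signal. The automated annotation labels the LD3 region as an APOE fragment, most likely reflecting sequence similarity of the designed protein to that entry rather than a genuine APOE insert.

Association of Bcl2 with LD3 would bring the p65 activation domain to GAL4-bound promoters and reconstitute a functional activator. Given the associated work on chemically controlled protein switches, the plasmid is presumably co-transfected with a GAL4-responsive reporter to test drug-dependent regulation of gene expression. The record does not name the controlling compound or the reporter.
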