Features (pLannotate 1.2.2; 25 found; start..end, strand, type, name):
     28..80      -  misc_feature   bom (fragment): basis of mobility region from pBR322
    235..614     +  enhancer       CMV enhancer: human cytomegalovirus immediate early enhancer
    615..818     +  promoter       CMV promoter: human cytomegalovirus (CMV) immediate early promoter
    814..847     +  LTR            5' LTR (truncated) (fragment): truncated 5' long terminal repeat (LTR) from HIV-1
    863..881     +  promoter       T7 promoter: promoter for bacteriophage T7 RNA polymerase
    895..1335    +  CDS            GAL4 DNA binding domain: DNA binding domain of the GAL4 transcriptional activator; Saccharomyces cerevisiae GAL4 (truncated)
   1342..1839    +  CDS            Bcl2 (fragment): BCL2_MOUSE - Also known as Bcl-2. Experimental evidence at protein level: Swiss-Prot protein existence level 1. Suppresses apoptosis in a variety of cell systems including factor-dependent lymphohematopoietic and neural cells. Regulates cell death by controlling the mitochondrial membrane permeability. Appears to function in a feedback loop system with caspases. Inhibits caspase activity either by preventing the release of cytochrome c from the mitochondria and/or by binding to the apoptosis-activating factor (APAF-1). May attenuate inflammation by impairing NLRP1-inflammasome activation, henc
   1882..2226    +  CDS            APOE (fragment): APOE_HUMAN - Experimental evidence at protein level: Swiss-Prot protein existence level 1. (Microbial infection) Through its interaction with HCV envelope glycoprotein E2, participates in the attachment of HCV to HSPGs and other receptors (LDLr, VLDLr, and SR-B1) on the cell surface and to the assembly, maturation and infectivity of HCV viral particles (PubMed:25122793, PubMed:29695434). This interaction is probably promoted via the up-regulation of cellular autophagy by the virus (PubMed:29695434). From Homo sapiens (Human).
   2395..2766    +  CDS            RelA (p65) AD: transcriptional activation domain of human RelA, also known as p65 (O'Shea and Perkins, 2008)
   2776..2796    +  CDS            SV40 NLS: nuclear localization signal of SV40 (simian virus 40) large T antigen
   2815..2833    -  promoter       SP6 promoter: promoter for bacteriophage SP6 RNA polymerase
   2859..3083    +  polyA_signal   bGH poly(A) signal: bovine growth hormone polyadenylation signal
   3087..3108    +  promoter       SV40 promoter (fragment): SV40 enhancer and early promoter
   3129..3557    +  rep_origin     f1 ori (sequence partly withheld): f1 bacteriophage origin of replication; arrow indicates direction of (+) strand synthesis
   3571..3900    +  promoter       SV40 promoter: SV40 enhancer and early promoter
   3967..4758    +  CDS            neo: KKA2_KLEPN - Also known as kan, nptII. Experimental evidence at protein level: Swiss-Prot protein existence level 1. Resistance to kanamycin, neomycin, paromomycin, ribostamycin, butirosin and gentamicin B. From Klebsiella pneumoniae.
   4782..4940    +  CDS            ble (fragment): BLE_KLEPN - Experimental evidence at protein level: Swiss-Prot protein existence level 1. Binding protein with a strong affinity to the bleomycin family of antibiotics. Binds to CL990; an antimitotic-antibiotic compound. From Klebsiella pneumoniae.
   4935..5056    +  polyA_signal   SV40 poly(A) signal: SV40 polyadenylation signal
   5129..5145    -  protein_bind   lac operator: The lac repressor binds to the lac operator to inhibit transcription in E. coli. This inhibition can be relieved by adding lactose or isopropyl-β-D-thiogalactopyranoside (IPTG). lac repressor encoded by lacI
   5153..5183    -  promoter       lac promoter: promoter for the E. coli lac operon
   5198..5219    -  protein_bind   CAP binding site: CAP binding activates transcription in the presence of cAMP. E. coli catabolite activator protein
   5232..5324    -  CDS            lacI (fragment): lac repressor; lacI; The lac repressor binds to the lac operator to inhibit transcription in E. coli. This inhibition can be relieved by adding lactose or isopropyl-β-D-thiogalactopyranoside (IPTG).
   5507..6095    -  rep_origin     ori: high-copy-number ColE1/pMB1/pBR322/pUC origin of replication
   6266..7126    -  CDS            AmpR: β-lactamase; bla; confers resistance to ampicillin, carbenicillin, and related antibiotics
   7127..7231    -  promoter       AmpR promoter: bla
>Addgene plasmid #174550 | S112 | addgene full sequence | sequence record 343592 | Addgene NGS Result
GACGGATCGGGAGATCTCCCGATCCCCTATGGTGCACTCTCAGTACAATCTGCTCTGATGCCGCATAGTT
AAGCCAGTATCTGCTCCCTGCTTGTGTGTTGGAGGTCGCTGAGTAGTGCGCGAGCAAAATTTAAGCTACA
ACAAGGCAAGGCTTGACCGACAATTGCATGAAGAATCTGCTTAGGGTTAGGCGTTTTGCGCTGCTTCGCG
ATGTACGGGCCAGATATACGCGTTGACATTGATTATTGACTAGTTATTAATAGTAATCAATTACGGGGTC
ATTAGTTCATAGCCCATATATGGAGTTCCGCGTTACATAACTTACGGTAAATGGCCCGCCTGGCTGACCG
CCCAACGACCCCCGCCCATTGACGTCAATAATGACGTATGTTCCCATAGTAACGCCAATAGGGACTTTCC
ATTGACGTCAATGGGTGGAGTATTTACGGTAAACTGCCCACTTGGCAGTACATCAAGTGTATCATATGCC
AAGTACGCCCCCTATTGACGTCAATGACGGTAAATGGCCCGCCTGGCATTATGCCCAGTACATGACCTTA
TGGGACTTTCCTACTTGGCAGTACATCTACGTATTAGTCATCGCTATTACCATGGTGATGCGGTTTTGGC
AGTACATCAATGGGCGTGGATAGCGGTTTGACTCACGGGGATTTCCAAGTCTCCACCCCATTGACGTCAA
TGGGAGTTTGTTTTGGCACCAAAATCAACGGGACTTTCCAAAATGTCGTAACAACTCCGCCCCATTGACG
CAAATGGGCGGTAGGCGTGTACGGTGGGAGGTCTATATAAGCAGAGCTCTCTGGCTAACTAGAGAACCCA
CTGCTTACTGGCTTATCGAAATTAATACGACTCACTATAGGGAGACCCAAGCTTATGAAGCTACTGTCTT
CTATCGAACAAGCATGCGATATTTGCCGACTTAAAAAGCTCAAGTGCTCCAAAGAAAAACCGAAGTGCGC
CAAGTGTCTGAAGAACAACTGGGAGTGTCGCTACTCTCCCAAAACCAAAAGGTCTCCGCTGACTAGGGCA
CATCTGACAGAAGTGGAATCAAGGCTAGAAAGACTGGAACAGCTATTTCTACTGATTTTTCCTCGAGAAG
ACCTTGACATGATTTTGAAAATGGATTCTTTACAGGATATAAAAGCATTGTTAACAGGATTATTTGTACA
AGATAATGTGAATAAAGATGCCGTCACAGATAGATTGGCTTCAGTGGAGACTGATATGCCTCTAACATTG
AGACAGCATAGAATAAGTGCGACATCATCATCGGAAGAGAGTAGTAACAAAGGTCAAAGACAGTTGACTG
TATCGGAAGTCATGGCGCACGCTGGGAGAACAGGGTACGATAACCGGGAGATAGTGATGAAGTACATCCA
TTATAAGCTGTCGCAGAGGGGCTACGAGTGGGATGCGGGAGATGATGTGGAAGAGAACAGGACTGAGGCC
CCAGAAGGGACTGAATCGGAGGTGGTCCATCTGACCCTCCGCCAGGCCGGCGACGACTTCTCCCGCCGCT
ACCGCCGCGACTTCGCCGAGATGTCCAGCCAGCTGCACCTGACGCCCTTCACCGCGCGGGGACGCTTTGC
CACGGTGGTGGAGGAGCTCTTCAGGGACGGGGTGAACTGGGGGAGGATTGTGGCCTTCTTTGAGTTCGGT
GGGGTCATGTGTGTGGAGAGCGTCAACCGGGAGATGTCGCCCCTGGTGGACAACATCGCCCTGTGGATGA
CTGAGTACCTGAACCGGCACCTGCACACCTGGATCCAGGATAACGGAGGCTGGGATGCCTTTGTGGAACT
GTACGGCCCCAGCATGCGGTGCAGGGCAACAAACTTCTCTCTGCTGAAACAAGCCGGAGATGTCGAAGAG
AATCCTGGACCGCCTGCAGGGACTATGCATCACCATCACCATCACGGCAGCGGTCAGCGTTGGGAACTGG
CACTGGGTCGCTTTCTGGAATATCTGAGTTGGGTCTCCACCCTGTCAGAACAGGTGCAAGAAGAACTGCT
GTCTTCTCAGGTGACCCAAGAACTGCGTGCGCTGATGGATGAAACGATGAAAGAACTGAAAGCCTACAAA
TCTGAACTGGAAGAACAGCTGACCCCGGTTGCAGAAGAAACGCGTGCTCGCCTGTCCAAAGAACTGCAGG
CCGCACAAGCCCGTCTGGGTGCAGATATGGAAGACGTGCGTGGCCGCCTGGTTCAGTATCGCGGTGAAGT
TCAGGCCATGCTGGGCCAATCGACGGAAGAACTGCGTGTCCGCCTGGCGAGCCATCTGATTGCCCTGCAG
CTGCGTCTGATCGGTGATGCATTCGACCTGCAGAAACGCCTGGCTGTCTACCAAGCAGGCGCTGCTGAGG
CTAGCGGTGGAGGACCCACCCAGGCTGGGGAAGGAACGCTGTCAGAGGCCCTGCTGCAGCTGCAGTTTGA
TGATGAAGACCTGGGGGCCTTGCTTGGCAACAGCACAGACCCAGCTGTGTTCACAGACCTGGCATCCGTC
GACAACTCCGAGTTTCAGCAGCTGCTGAACCAGGGCATACCTGTGGCCCCCCACACAACTGAGCCCATGC
TGATGGAGTACCCTGAGGCTATAACTCGCCTAGTGACAGGGGCCCAGAGGCCCCCCGACCCAGCTCCTGC
TCCACTGGGGGCCCCGGGGCTCCCCAATGGCCTCCTTTCAGGAGATGAAGACTTCTCCTCCATTGCGGAC
ATGGACTTCTCAGCCCTGCTGAGTCAGATCAGCTCCCTGTACAAGCCAAAGAAGAAGAGAAAGGTATAAT
CTAGAGGGCCCTATTCTATAGTGTCACCTAAATGCTAGAGCTCGCTGATCAGCCTCGACTGTGCCTTCTA
GTTGCCAGCCATCTGTTGTTTGCCCCTCCCCCGTGCCTTCCTTGACCCTGGAAGGTGCCACTCCCACTGT
CCTTTCCTAATAAAATGAGGAAATTGCATCGCATTGTCTGAGTAGGTGTCATTCTATTCTGGGGGGTGGG
GTGGGGCAGGACAGCAAGGGGGAGGATTGGGAAGACAATAGCAGGCATGCTGGGGATGCGGTGGGCTCTA
TGGCTTCTGAGGCGGAAAGAACCAGCTGGGGCTCTAGGGGGTATCCCC
[124 nt withheld, positions 3129-3252]
C
[91 nt withheld, positions 3254-3344]
A
[49 nt withheld, positions 3346-3394]
CCTTTGACGTTGGAGTCCACGTTCTTT
[37 nt withheld, positions 3422-3458]
ACCCTATCTCGGTCTATTCTTTTGATTTATAAGGGATTTTGCCGATTTCGGCCTATTGGTTAAAAAATGA
GCTGATTTAACAAAAATTTAACGCGAATTAATTCTGTGGAATGTGTGTCAGTTAGGGTGTGGAAAGTCCC
CAGGCTCCCCAGCAGGCAGAAGTATGCAAAGCATGCATCTCAATTAGTCAGCAACCAGGTGTGGAAAGTC
CCCAGGCTCCCCAGCAGGCAGAAGTATGCAAAGCATGCATCTCAATTAGTCAGCAACCATAGTCCCGCCC
CTAACTCCGCCCATCCCGCCCCTAACTCCGCCCAGTTCCGCCCATTCTCCGCCCCATGGCTGACTAATTT
TTTTTATTTATGCAGAGGCCGAGGCCGCCTCTGCCTCTGAGCTATTCCAGAAGTAGTGAGGAGGCTTTTT
TGGAGGCCTAGGCTTTTGCAAAAAGCTCCCGGGAGCTTGTATATCCATTTTCGGATCTGATCAAGAGACA
GGATGAGGATCGTTTCGCATGATTGAACAAGATGGATTGCACGCAGGTTCTCCGGCCGCTTGGGTGGAGA
GGCTATTCGGCTATGACTGGGCACAACAGACAATCGGCTGCTCTGATGCCGCCGTGTTCCGGCTGTCAGC
GCAGGGGCGCCCGGTTCTTTTTGTCAAGACCGACCTGTCCGGTGCCCTGAATGAACTGCAGGACGAGGCA
GCGCGGCTATCGTGGCTGGCCACGACGGGCGTTCCTTGCGCAGCTGTGCTCGACGTTGTCACTGAAGCGG
GAAGGGACTGGCTGCTATTGGGCGAAGTGCCGGGGCAGGATCTCCTGTCATCTCACCTTGCTCCTGCCGA
GAAAGTATCCATCATGGCTGATGCAATGCGGCGGCTGCATACGCTTGATCCGGCTACCTGCCCATTCGAC
CACCAAGCGAAACATCGCATCGAGCGAGCACGTACTCGGATGGAAGCCGGTCTTGTCGATCAGGATGATC
TGGACGAAGAGCATCAGGGGCTCGCGCCAGCCGAACTGTTCGCCAGGCTCAAGGCGCGCATGCCCGACGG
CGAGGATCTCGTCGTGACCCATGGCGATGCCTGCTTGCCGAATATCATGGTGGAAAATGGCCGCTTTTCT
GGATTCATCGACTGTGGCCGGCTGGGTGTGGCGGACCGCTATCAGGACATAGCGTTGGCTACCCGTGATA
TTGCTGAAGAGCTTGGCGGCGAATGGGCTGACCGCTTCCTCGTGCTTTACGGTATCGCCGCTCCCGATTC
GCAGCGCATCGCCTTCTATCGCCTTCTTGACGAGTTCTTCTGAGCGGGACTCTGGGGTTCGAAATGACCG
ACCAAGCGACGCCCAACCTGCCATCACGAGATTTCGATTCCACCGCCGCCTTCTATGAAAGGTTGGGCTT
CGGAATCGTTTTCCGGGACGCCGGCTGGATGATCCTCCAGCGCGGGGATCTCATGCTGGAGTTCTTCGCC
CACCCCAACTTGTTTATTGCAGCTTATAATGGTTACAAATAAAGCAATAGCATCACAAATTTCACAAATA
AAGCATTTTTTTCACTGCATTCTAGTTGTGGTTTGTCCAAACTCATCAATGTATCTTATCATGTCTGTAT
ACCGTCGACCTCTAGCTAGAGCTTGGCGTAATCATGGTCATAGCTGTTTCCTGTGTGAAATTGTTATCCG
CTCACAATTCCACACAACATACGAGCCGGAAGCATAAAGTGTAAAGCCTGGGGTGCCTAATGAGTGAGCT
AACTCACATTAATTGCGTTGCGCTCACTGCCCGCTTTCCAGTCGGGAAACCTGTCGTGCCAGCTGCATTA
ATGAATCGGCCAACGCGCGGGGAGAGGCGGTTTGCGTATTGGGCGCTCTTCCGCTTCCTCGCTCACTGAC
TCGCTGCGCTCGGTCGTTCGGCTGCGGCGAGCGGTATCAGCTCACTCAAAGGCGGTAATACGGTTATCCA
CAGAATCAGGGGATAACGCAGGAAAGAACATGTGAGCAAAAGGCCAGCAAAAGGCCAGGAACCGTAAAAA
GGCCGCGTTGCTGGCGTTTTTCCATAGGCTCCGCCCCCCTGACGAGCATCACAAAAATCGACGCTCAAGT
CAGAGGTGGCGAAACCCGACAGGACTATAAAGATACCAGGCGTTTCCCCCTGGAAGCTCCCTCGTGCGCT
CTCCTGTTCCGACCCTGCCGCTTACCGGATACCTGTCCGCCTTTCTCCCTTCGGGAAGCGTGGCGCTTTC
TCATAGCTCACGCTGTAGGTATCTCAGTTCGGTGTAGGTCGTTCGCTCCAAGCTGGGCTGTGTGCACGAA
CCCCCCGTTCAGCCCGACCGCTGCGCCTTATCCGGTAACTATCGTCTTGAGTCCAACCCGGTAAGACACG
ACTTATCGCCACTGGCAGCAGCCACTGGTAACAGGATTAGCAGAGCGAGGTATGTAGGCGGTGCTACAGA
GTTCTTGAAGTGGTGGCCTAACTACGGCTACACTAGAAGAACAGTATTTGGTATCTGCGCTCTGCTGAAG
CCAGTTACCTTCGGAAAAAGAGTTGGTAGCTCTTGATCCGGCAAACAAACCACCGCTGGTAGCGGTGGTT
TTTTTGTTTGCAAGCAGCAGATTACGCGCAGAAAAAAAGGATCTCAAGAAGATCCTTTGATCTTTTCTAC
GGGGTCTGACGCTCAGTGGAACGAAAACTCACGTTAAGGGATTTTGGTCATGAGATTATCAAAAAGGATC
TTCACCTAGATCCTTTTAAATTAAAAATGAAGTTTTAAATCAATCTAAAGTATATATGAGTAAACTTGGT
CTGACAGTTACCAATGCTTAATCAGTGAGGCACCTATCTCAGCGATCTGTCTATTTCGTTCATCCATAGT
TGCCTGACTCCCCGTCGTGTAGATAACTACGATACGGGAGGGCTTACCATCTGGCCCCAGTGCTGCAATG
ATACCGCGAGACCCACGCTCACCGGCTCCAGATTTATCAGCAATAAACCAGCCAGCCGGAAGGGCCGAGC
GCAGAAGTGGTCCTGCAACTTTATCCGCCTCCATCCAGTCTATTAATTGTTGCCGGGAAGCTAGAGTAAG
TAGTTCGCCAGTTAATAGTTTGCGCAACGTTGTTGCCATTGCTACAGGCATCGTGGTGTCACGCTCGTCG
TTTGGTATGGCTTCATTCAGCTCCGGTTCCCAACGATCAAGGCGAGTTACATGATCCCCCATGTTGTGCA
AAAAAGCGGTTAGCTCCTTCGGTCCTCCGATCGTTGTCAGAAGTAAGTTGGCCGCAGTGTTATCACTCAT
GGTTATGGCAGCACTGCATAATTCTCTTACTGTCATGCCATCCGTAAGATGCTTTTCTGTGACTGGTGAG
TACTCAACCAAGTCATTCTGAGAATAGTGTATGCGGCGACCGAGTTGCTCTTGCCCGGCGTCAATACGGG
ATAATACCGCGCCACATAGCAGAACTTTAAAAGTGCTCATCATTGGAAAACGTTCTTCGGGGCGAAAACT
CTCAAGGATCTTACCGCTGTTGAGATCCAGTTCGATGTAACCCACTCGTGCACCCAACTGATCTTCAGCA
TCTTTTACTTTCACCAGCGTTTCTGGGTGAGCAAAAACAGGAAGGCAAAATGCCGCAAAAAAGGGAATAA
GGGCGACACGGAAATGTTGAATACTCATACTCTTCCTTTTTCAATATTATTGAAGCATTTATCAGGGTTA
TTGTCTCATGAGCGGATACATATTTGAATGTATTTAGAAAAATAAACAAATAGGGGTTCCGCGCACATTT
CCCCGAAAAGTGCCACCTGACGTC
